>Addgene plasmid #167710 | BirA-Myc_N_HNF1a | addgene full sequence | sequence record 333410 | Addgene NGS Result
GACATTGATTATTGACTAGTTATTAATAGTAATCAATTACGGGGTCATTAGTTCATAGCCCATATATGGA
GTTCCGCGTTACATAACTTACGGTAAATGGCCCGCCTGGCTGACCGCCCAACGACCCCCGCCCATTGACG
TCAATAATGACGTATGTTCCCATAGTAACGCCAATAGGGACTTTCCATTGACGTCAATGGGTGGAGTATT
TACGGTAAACTGCCCACTTGGCAGTACATCAAGTGTATCATATGCCAAGTACGCCCCCTATTGACGTCAA
TGACGGTAAATGGCCCGCCTGGCATTATGCCCAGTACATGACCTTATGGGACTTTCCTACTTGGCAGTAC
ATCTACGTATTAGTCATCGCTATTACCATGGTGATGCGGTTTTGGCAGTACATCAATGGGCGTGGATAGC
GGTTTGACTCACGGGGATTTCCAAGTCTCCACCCCATTGACGTCAATGGGAGTTTGTTTTGGCACCAAAA
TCAACGGGACTTTCCAAAATGTCGTAACAACTCCGCCCCATTGACGCAAATGGGCGGTAGGCGTGTACGG
TGGGAGGTCTATATAAGCAGAGCTCTCCCTATCAGTGATAGAGATCTCCCTATCAGTGATAGAGATCGTC
GACGAGCTCGTTTAGTGAACCGTCAGATCGCCTGGAGACGCCATCCACGCTGTTTTGACCTCCATAGAAG
ACACCGGGACCGATCCAGCCTCCGGACTCTAGCGTTTAAACTTAAGCTTGGTACCGAGCTCGGATCCACT
AGTCCAGTGTGGTGGAATTCTGCAGATATCCAGCACAGTGGCGGCCGCTCGAGACCATGGAGCAGAAGCT
GATCAGCGAAGAGGACCTGGACAAGGACAACACCGTGCCCCTGAAGCTGATCGCCCTGCTGGCCAACGGC
GAGTTCCACTCTGGCGAGCAGCTGGGCGAGACACTGGGCATGAGCAGAGCCGCCATCAACAAGCACATCC
AGACCCTGCGGGACTGGGGCGTGGACGTGTTCACAGTGCCCGGCAAGGGCTACAGCCTGCCCGAGCCCAT
CCAGCTGCTGAACGCCAAGCAGATCCTGGGCCAGCTGGATGGCGGATCTGTGGCCGTGCTGCCCGTGATC
GACAGCACCAACCAGTATCTGCTCGACCGGATCGGCGAGCTGAAGTCCGGCGACGCCTGTATCGCCGAGT
ACCAGCAGGCCGGCAGAGGCGGCAGGGGCAGAAAGTGGTTCAGCCCCTTCGGCGCCAACCTGTACCTGAG
CATGTTCTGGAGACTGGAACAGGGCCCAGCCGCCGCTATTGGCCTGAGCCTGGTCATCGGCATCGTGATG
GCCGAGGTGCTGCGGAAGCTGGGCGCCGACAAAGTGCGCGTGAAGTGGCCCAACGACCTGTATCTGCAGG
ACCGGAAGCTGGCCGGCATCCTGGTGGAACTGACCGGCAAAACAGGCGACGCCGCCCAGATCGTGATCGG
CGCTGGCATCAACATGGCCATGCGGCGGGTGGAAGAGAGCGTGGTCAACCAGGGCTGGATCACCCTGCAG
GAAGCCGGCATCAACCTGGACCGGAACACCCTGGCCGCCATGCTGATCAGAGAGCTGAGAGCCGCCCTGG
AACTGTTCGAGCAGGAAGGCCTGGCCCCCTACCTGAGCAGATGGGAGAAGCTGGACAACTTCATCAACCG
GCCCGTGAAACTGATCATCGGCGACAAAGAGATCTTCGGCATCAGCCGGGGCATCGACAAGCAGGGGGCC
CTGCTCCTGGAACAGGACGGCATCATCAAGCCCTGGATGGGCGGCGAGATCAGCCTGCGGAGCGCCGAGA
AGGGCGGAGGCTCTGGCGGCGGAAGCGGCGGAGGCAGCGATATCACAAGTTTGTACAAAAAAGCAGGCTC
CACCATGGTTTCTAAACTGAGCCAGCTGCAGACGGAGCTCCTGGCGGCCCTGCTCGAGTCAGGGCTGAGC
AAAGAGGCACTGATCCAGGCACTGGGTGAGCCGGGGCCCTACCTCCTGGCTGGAGAAGGCCCCCTGGACA
AGGGGGAGTCCTGCGGCGGCGGTCGAGGGGAGCTGGCTGAGCTGCCCAATGGGCTGGGGGAGACTCGGGG
CTCCGAGGACGAGACGGACGACGATGGGGAAGACTTCACGCCACCCATCCTCAAAGAGCTGGAGAACCTC
AGCCCTGAGGAGGCGGCCCACCAGAAAGCCGTGGTGGAGACCCTTCTGCAGGAGGACCCGTGGCGTGTGG
CGAAGATGGTCAAGTCCTACCTGCAGCAGCACAACATCCCACAGCGGGAGGTGGTCGATACCACTGGCCT
CAACCAGTCCCACCTGTCCCAACACCTCAACAAGGGCACTCCCATGAAGACGCAGAAGCGGGCCGCCCTG
TACACCTGGTACGTCCGCAAGCAGCGAGAGGTGGCGCAGCAGTTCACCCATGCAGGGCAGGGAGGGCTGA
TTGAAGAGCCCACAGGTGATGAGCTACCAACCAAGAAGGGGCGGAGGAACCGTTTCAAGTGGGGCCCAGC
ATCCCAGCAGATCCTGTTCCAGGCCTATGAGAGGCAGAAGAACCCTAGCAAGGAGGAGCGAGAGACGCTA
GTGGAGGAGTGCAATAGGGCGGAATGCATCCAGAGAGGGGTGTCCCCATCACAGGCACAGGGGCTGGGCT
CCAACCTCGTCACGGAGGTGCGTGTCTACAACTGGTTTGCCAACCGGCGCAAAGAAGAAGCCTTCCGGCA
CAAGCTGGCCATGGACACGTACAGCGGGCCCCCCCCAGGGCCAGGCCCGGGACCTGCGCTGCCCGCTCAC
AGCTCCCCTGGCCTGCCTCCACCTGCCCTCTCCCCCAGTAAGGTCCACGGTGTGCGCTATGGACAGCCTG
CGACCAGTGAGACTGCAGAAGTACCCTCAAGCAGCGGCGGTCCCTTAGTGACAGTGTCTACACCCCTCCA
CCAAGTGTCCCCCACGGGCCTGGAGCCCAGCCACAGCCTGCTGAGTACAGAAGCCAAGCTGGTCTCAGCA
GCTGGGGGCCCCCTCCCCCCTGTCAGCACCCTGACAGCACTGCACAGCTTGGAGCAGACATCCCCAGGCC
TCAACCAGCAGCCCCAGAACCTCATCATGGCCTCACTTCCTGGGGTCATGACCATCGGGCCTGGTGAGCC
TGCCTCCCTGGGTCCTACGTTCACCAACACAGGTGCCTCCACCCTGGTCATCGGCCTGGCCTCCACGCAG
GCACAGAGTGTGCCGGTCATCAACAGCATGGGCAGCAGCCTGACCACCCTGCAGCCCGTCCAGTTCTCCC
AGCCGCTGCACCCCTCCTACCAGCAGCCGCTCATGCCACCTGTGCAGAGCCATGTGACCCAGAGCCCCTT
CATGGCCACCATGGCTCAGCTGCAGAGCCCCCACGCCCTCTACAGCCACAAGCCCGAGGTGGCCCAGTAC
ACCCACACGGGCCTGCTCCCGCAGACTATGCTCATCACCGACACCACCAACCTGAGCGCCCTGGCCAGCC
TCACGCCCACCAAGCAGGTCTTCACCTCAGACACTGAGGCCTCCAGTGAGTCCGGGCTTCACACGCCGGC
ATCTCAGGCCACCACCCTCCACGTCCCCAGCCAGGACCCTGCCGGCATCCAGCACCTGCAGCCGGCCCAC
CGGCTCAGCGCCAGCCCCACAGTGTCCTCCAGCAGCCTGGTGCTGTACCAGAGCTCAGACTCCAGCAATG
GCCAGAGCCACCTGCTGCCATCCAACCACAGCGTCATCGAGACCTTCATCTCCACCCAGATGGCCTCTTC
CTCCCAGGACCCAGCTTTCTTGTACAAAGTGGTGACGTAAGCTAGGGGCCCGTTTAAACCCGCTGATCAG
CCTCGACTGTGCCTTCTAGTTGCCAGCCATCTGTTGTTTGCCCCTCCCCCGTGCCTTCCTTGACCCTGGA
AGGTGCCACTCCCACTGTCCTTTCCTAATAAAATGAGGAAATTGCATCGCATTGTCTGAGTAGGTGTCAT
TCTATTCTGGGGGGTGGGGTGGGGCAGGACAGCAAGGGGGAGGATTGGGAAGACAATAGCAGGCATGCTG
GGGATGCGGTGGGCTCTATGGCTTCTGAGGCGGAAAGAACCAGCTGGGGCTCTAGGGGGTATCCCC
[124 nt withheld, positions 4127-4250]
C
[91 nt withheld, positions 4252-4342]
AGGGTGATGGTTCACGTACCTAGAAGTTCCTATTCCGAAGTTCCTATTCTCTAGAAAGTATAGGAACTTC
CTTGGCCAAAAAGCCTGAACTCACCGCGACGTCTGTCGAGAAGTTTCTGATCGAAAAGTTCGACAGCGTC
TCCGACCTGATGCAGCTCTCGGAGGGCGAAGAATCTCGTGCTTTCAGCTTCGATGTAGGAGGGCGTGGAT
ATGTCCTGCGGGTAAATAGCTGCGCCGATGGTTTCTACAAAGATCGTTATGTTTATCGGCACTTTGCATC
GGCCGCGCTCCCGATTCCGGAAGTGCTTGACATTGGGGAATTCAGCGAGAGCCTGACCTATTGCATCTCC
CGCCGTGCACAGGGTGTCACGTTGCAAGACCTGCCTGAAACCGAACTGCCCGCTGTTCTGCAGCCGGTCG
CGGAGGCCATGGATGCGATCGCTGCGGCCGATCTTAGCCAGACGAGCGGGTTCGGCCCATTCGGACCGCA
AGGAATCGGTCAATACACTACATGGCGTGATTTCATATGCGCGATTGCTGATCCCCATGTGTATCACTGG
CAAACTGTGATGGACGACACCGTCAGTGCGTCCGTCGCGCAGGCTCTCGATGAGCTGATGCTTTGGGCCG
AGGACTGCCCCGAAGTCCGGCACCTCGTGCACGCGGATTTCGGCTCCAACAATGTCCTGACGGACAATGG
CCGCATAACAGCGGTCATTGACTGGAGCGAGGCGATGTTCGGGGATTCCCAATACGAGGTCGCCAACATC
TTCTTCTGGAGGCCGTGGTTGGCTTGTATGGAGCAGCAGACGCGCTACTTCGAGCGGAGGCATCCGGAGC
TTGCAGGATCGCCGCGGCTCCGGGCGTATATGCTCCGCATTGGTCTTGACCAACTCTATCAGAGCTTGGT
TGACGGCAATTTCGATGATGCAGCTTGGGCGCAGGGTCGATGCGACGCAATCGTCCGATCCGGAGCCGGG
ACTGTCGGGCGTACACAAATCGCCCGCAGAAGCGCGGCCGTCTGGACCGATGGCTGTGTAGAAGTACTCG
CCGATAGTGGAAACCGACGCCCCAGCACTCGTCCGAGGGCAAAGGAATAGCACGTACTACGAGATTTCGA
TTCCACCGCCGCCTTCTATGAAAGGTTGGGCTTCGGAATCGTTTTCCGGGACGCCGGCTGGATGATCCTC
CAGCGCGGGGATCTCATGCTGGAGTTCTTCGCCCACCCCAACTTGTTTATTGCAGCTTATAATGGTTACA
AATAAAGCAATAGCATCACAAATTTCACAAATAAAGCATTTTTTTCACTGCATTCTAGTTGTGGTTTGTC
CAAACTCATCAATGTATCTTATCATGTCTGTATACCGTCGACCTCTAGCTAGAGCTTGGCGTAATCATGG
TCATAGCTGTTTCCTGTGTGAAATTGTTATCCGCTCACAATTCCACACAACATACGAGCCGGAAGCATAA
AGTGTAAAGCCTGGGGTGCCTAATGAGTGAGCTAACTCACATTAATTGCGTTGCGCTCACTGCCCGCTTT
CCAGTCGGGAAACCTGTCGTGCCAGCTGCATTAATGAATCGGCCAACGCGCGGGGAGAGGCGGTTTGCGT
ATTGGGCGCTCTTCCGCTTCCTCGCTCACTGACTCGCTGCGCTCGGTCGTTCGGCTGCGGCGAGCGGTAT
CAGCTCACTCAAAGGCGGTAATACGGTTATCCACAGAATCAGGGGATAACGCAGGAAAGAACATGTGAGC
AAAAGGCCAGCAAAAGGCCAGGAACCGTAAAAAGGCCGCGTTGCTGGCGTTTTTCCATAGGCTCCGCCCC
CCTGACGAGCATCACAAAAATCGACGCTCAAGTCAGAGGTGGCGAAACCCGACAGGACTATAAAGATACC
AGGCGTTTCCCCCTGGAAGCTCCCTCGTGCGCTCTCCTGTTCCGACCCTGCCGCTTACCGGATACCTGTC
CGCCTTTCTCCCTTCGGGAAGCGTGGCGCTTTCTCATAGCTCACGCTGTAGGTATCTCAGTTCGGTGTAG
GTCGTTCGCTCCAAGCTGGGCTGTGTGCACGAACCCCCCGTTCAGCCCGACCGCTGCGCCTTATCCGGTA
ACTATCGTCTTGAGTCCAACCCGGTAAGACACGACTTATCGCCACTGGCAGCAGCCACTGGTAACAGGAT
TAGCAGAGCGAGGTATGTAGGCGGTGCTACAGAGTTCTTGAAGTGGTGGCCTAACTACGGCTACACTAGA
AGAACAGTATTTGGTATCTGCGCTCTGCTGAAGCCAGTTACCTTCGGAAAAAGAGTTGGTAGCTCTTGAT
CCGGCAAACAAACCACCGCTGGTAGCGGTGGTTTTTTTGTTTGCAAGCAGCAGATTACGCGCAGAAAAAA
AGGATCTCAAGAAGATCCTTTGATCTTTTCTACGGGGTCTGACGCTCAGTGGAACGAAAACTCACGTTAA
GGGATTTTGGTCATGAGATTATCAAAAAGGATCTTCACCTAGATCCTTTTAAATTAAAAATGAAGTTTTA
AATCAATCTAAAGTATATATGAGTAAACTTGGTCTGACAGTTACCAATGCTTAATCAGTGAGGCACCTAT
CTCAGCGATCTGTCTATTTCGTTCATCCATAGTTGCCTGACTCCCCGTCGTGTAGATAACTACGATACGG
GAGGGCTTACCATCTGGCCCCAGTGCTGCAATGATACCGCGAGACCCACGCTCACCGGCTCCAGATTTAT
CAGCAATAAACCAGCCAGCCGGAAGGGCCGAGCGCAGAAGTGGTCCTGCAACTTTATCCGCCTCCATCCA
GTCTATTAATTGTTGCCGGGAAGCTAGAGTAAGTAGTTCGCCAGTTAATAGTTTGCGCAACGTTGTTGCC
ATTGCTACAGGCATCGTGGTGTCACGCTCGTCGTTTGGTATGGCTTCATTCAGCTCCGGTTCCCAACGAT
CAAGGCGAGTTACATGATCCCCCATGTTGTGCAAAAAAGCGGTTAGCTCCTTCGGTCCTCCGATCGTTGT
CAGAAGTAAGTTGGCCGCAGTGTTATCACTCATGGTTATGGCAGCACTGCATAATTCTCTTACTGTCATG
CCATCCGTAAGATGCTTTTCTGTGACTGGTGAGTACTCAACCAAGTCATTCTGAGAATAGTGTATGCGGC
GACCGAGTTGCTCTTGCCCGGCGTCAATACGGGATAATACCGCGCCACATAGCAGAACTTTAAAAGTGCT
CATCATTGGAAAACGTTCTTCGGGGCGAAAACTCTCAAGGATCTTACCGCTGTTGAGATCCAGTTCGATG
TAACCCACTCGTGCACCCAACTGATCTTCAGCATCTTTTACTTTCACCAGCGTTTCTGGGTGAGCAAAAA
CAGGAAGGCAAAATGCCGCAAAAAAGGGAATAAGGGCGACACGGAAATGTTGAATACTCATACTCTTCCT
TTTTCAATATTATTGAAGCATTTATCAGGGTTATTGTCTCATGAGCGGATACATATTTGAATGTATTTAG
AAAAATAAACAAATAGGGGTTCCGCGCACATTTCCCCGAAAAGTGCCACCTGACGTCGACGGATCGGGAG
ATCTCCCGATCCCCTATGGTGCACTCTCAGTACAATCTGCTCTGATGCCGCATAGTTAAGCCAGTATCTG
CTCCCTGCTTGTGTGTTGGAGGTCGCTGAGTAGTGCGCGAGCAAAATTTAAGCTACAACAAGGCAAGGCT
TGACCGACAATTGCATGAAGAATCTGCTTAGGGTTAGGCGTTTTGCGCTGCTTCGCGATGTACGGGCCAG
ATATACGCGTT
Features (pLannotate 1.2.2; 24 found; start..end, strand, type, name):
      1..380     +  enhancer       CMV enhancer: human cytomegalovirus immediate early enhancer
    381..584     +  promoter       CMV promoter: human cytomegalovirus (CMV) immediate early promoter
    586..605     +  promoter       PLtetO-1 promoter (fragment): modified phage lambda PL promoter with tet operator sites (Lutz and Bujard, 1997)
    607..626     +  promoter       PLtetO-1 promoter (fragment): modified phage lambda PL promoter with tet operator sites (Lutz and Bujard, 1997)
    634..667     +  promoter       TRE3GV promoter (fragment): 3rd-generation Tet-responsive promoter that can be activated by binding of Tet-On® 3G, optimized for retroviral and lentiviral vectors
    863..1822    +  CDS            birA: BIRA_ECOLI - Also known as bioR, dhbB. Experimental evidence at protein level: Swiss-Prot protein existence level 1. Acts both as a biotin--[acetyl-CoA-carboxylase] ligase and a biotin-operon repressor. In the presence of ATP, BirA activates biotin to form the BirA-biotinyl-5'-adenylate (BirA-bio-5'-AMP or holoBirA) complex. HoloBirA can either transfer the biotinyl moiety to the biotin carboxyl carrier protein (BCCP) subunit of acetyl-CoA carboxylase, or bind to the biotin operator site and inhibit transcription of the operon. From Escherichia coli (strain K12).
   1865..1889    +  protein_bind   attB1: mutant version of attB; recombination site for the Gateway® BP reaction BP Clonase™
   1895..3787    +  CDS            HNF1A: HNF1A_HUMAN - Also known as TCF1. Experimental evidence at protein level: Swiss-Prot protein existence level 1. Transcriptional activator that regulates the tissue specific expression of multiple genes, especially in pancreatic islet cells and in liver (By similarity). Binds to the inverted palindrome 5'- GTTAATNATTAAC-3' (PubMed:12453420, PubMed:10966642). Activates the transcription of CYP1A2, CYP2E1 and CYP3A11 (By similarity). From Homo sapiens (Human).
   3789..3813    -  protein_bind   attB2: mutant version of attB; recombination site for the Gateway® BP reaction BP Clonase™
   3857..4081    +  polyA_signal   bGH poly(A) signal: bovine growth hormone polyadenylation signal
   4085..4106    +  promoter       SV40 promoter (fragment): SV40 enhancer and early promoter
   4127..4360    +  rep_origin     f1 ori (fragment) (sequence partly withheld): f1 bacteriophage origin of replication; arrow indicates direction of (+) strand synthesis
   4365..4412    +  protein_bind   FRT: FLP-mediated recombination occurs in the 8-bp core sequence TCTAGAAA (Turan and Bode, 2011). FLP recombinase from the Saccharomyces cerevisiae 2μ plasmid
   4420..5442    +  CDS            HygR: aminoglycoside phosphotransferase from E. coli; aph(4)-Ia; confers resistance to hygromycin
   5452..5577    +  CDS            ble (fragment): BLE_KLEPN - Experimental evidence at protein level: Swiss-Prot protein existence level 1. Binding protein with a strong affinity to the bleomycin family of antibiotics. Binds to CL990; an antimitotic-antibiotic compound. From Klebsiella pneumoniae.
   5572..5693    +  polyA_signal   SV40 poly(A) signal: SV40 polyadenylation signal
   5766..5782    -  protein_bind   lac operator: The lac repressor binds to the lac operator to inhibit transcription in E. coli. This inhibition can be relieved by adding lactose or isopropyl-β-D-thiogalactopyranoside (IPTG). lac repressor encoded by lacI
   5790..5820    -  promoter       lac promoter: promoter for the E. coli lac operon
   5835..5856    -  protein_bind   CAP binding site: CAP binding activates transcription in the presence of cAMP. E. coli catabolite activator protein
   5869..5961    -  CDS            lacI (fragment): lac repressor; lacI; The lac repressor binds to the lac operator to inhibit transcription in E. coli. This inhibition can be relieved by adding lactose or isopropyl-β-D-thiogalactopyranoside (IPTG).
   6144..6732    -  rep_origin     ori: high-copy-number ColE1/pMB1/pBR322/pUC origin of replication
   6903..7763    -  CDS            AmpR: β-lactamase; bla; confers resistance to ampicillin, carbenicillin, and related antibiotics
   7764..7868    -  promoter       AmpR promoter: bla
   7927..7979    -  misc_feature   bom (fragment): basis of mobility region from pBR322
