[The description below was written by a language model from this plasmid's Addgene catalogue record and pLannotate feature annotations shown in this document.]
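Description:
BirA-Myc_N_HNF1a is a mammalian expression plasmid built on the pcDNA5/FRT/TO backbone that encodes human HNF1A (hepatocyte nuclear factor 1-alpha, recorded as having no mutations) fused at its N terminus to a Myc-BirA tag. It is maintained in E. coli as a high-copy plasmid through a ColE1/pUC-type origin with ampicillin resistance (AmpR under its own bla promoter). A fragment of the f1 origin and remnants of the lac regulatory region are also annotated in the backbone.

The expression cassette is driven by the CMV immediate-early enhancer and promoter. Short tet-operator-containing matches follow the promoter, consistent with the tetracycline-regulated "TO" design of this backbone, in which transcription is held off in cells expressing the Tet repressor and is induced by tetracycline or doxycycline. Downstream lies the E. coli birA biotin ligase coding sequence, then an attB1 site, the HNF1A open reading frame, an attB2 site and the bGH polyadenylation signal. The attB sites reflect insertion of the gene by Gateway recombination. The Myc epitope named in the catalogue entry is not annotated separately in the feature table, and the record does not say whether the BirA carries a promiscuous-activity mutation.

An FRT site sits directly upstream of a hygromycin resistance gene that has an SV40 poly(A) signal but no annotated promoter of its own. This arrangement allows FLP-mediated integration into a genomic FRT landing site, after which hygromycin selects stable isogenic lines. The stated purpose is expression of HNF1a in mammalian cells. The biotin ligase fusion and the associated work on transcription factor interaction networks suggest use in proximity-dependent biotinylation to map HNF1A protein partners.
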