Addgene plasmid #167710: BirA-Myc_N_HNF1a
Purpose: Expresses HNF1a in mammalian cells
Depositing lab: Markku Varjosalo. Publication: Human transcription factor protein interaction networks. Goos H, Kinnunen M, Salokas K, Tan Z, Liu X, Yadav L, Zhang Q, Wei GH, Varjosalo M. Nat Commun. 2022 Feb 9;13(1):766. doi: 10.1038/s41467-022-28341-5. PubMed 35140242.
Backbone
  Vector backbone: pcDNA5/FRT/TO
  Vector type: Mammalian Expression
  Selectable markers: Hygromycin
Growth in bacteria
  Bacterial resistance: Ampicillin, 100 μg/mL
  Growth temperature: 37°C
  Growth strain: DH5alpha
  Copy number: High Copy
Gene/Insert
  Gene/Insert name: HNF1a (alt names: Uniprot P20823; ENSG00000135100)
  Species: H. sapiens (human)
  Mutation: no mutations
  Entrez Gene: HNF1A (a.k.a. HNF-1-alpha, HNF-1A, HNF1, HNF1alpha, HNF4A, IDDM20, LFB1, MODY3, TCF-1, TCF1)
  Tag / fusion protein: Myc-BirA (N terminal on insert)
  Cloning method: Gateway Cloning
Terms and licenses: Academic/Nonprofit Terms; Industry Terms: Not Available to Industry
How to cite: BirA-Myc_N_HNF1a was a gift from Markku Varjosalo (Addgene plasmid # 167710 ; http://n2t.net/addgene:167710 ; RRID:Addgene_167710)
